>Addgene plasmid #109244 | pTHSSe_46 | addgene full sequence | sequence record 209374 | Addgene NGS Result
AGGTGTCTTCGGCGCGCCTTTACGGCTAGCTCAGTCCTAGGTACTATGCTAGCAAGGTAGCTGTCACCGG
ATGTGCTTTCCGGTCTGATGAGTCCGTGAGGACGAAACAGCCTCTACAAATAATTTTGTTTAATCACACA
GGAAAGTACTAGATGAGCAAAGGAGAAGAACTTTTCACTGGAGTTGTCCCAATTCTTGTTGAATTAGATG
GTGATGTTAATGGGCACAAATTTTCTGTCCGTGGAGAGGGTGAAGGTGATGCTACAAACGGAAAACTCAC
CCTTAAATTTATTTGCACTACTGGAAAACTACCTGTTCCGTGGCCAACACTTGTCACTACTCTGACCTAT
GGTGTTCAATGCTTTTCCCGTTATCCGGATCACATGAAACGGCATGACTTTTTCAAGAGTGCCATGCCCG
AAGGTTATGTACAGGAACGCACTATATCTTTCAAAGATGACGGGACCTACAAGACGCGTGCTGAAGTCAA
GTTTGAAGGTGATACCCTTGTTAATCGTATCGAGTTAAAGGGTATTGATTTTAAAGAAGATGGAAACATT
CTTGGACACAAACTCGAGTACAACTTTAACTCACACAATGTATACATCACGGCAGACAAACAAAAGAATG
GAATCAAAGCTAACTTCAAAATTCGCCACAACGTTGAAGATGGTTCCGTTCAACTAGCAGACCATTATCA
ACAAAATACTCCAATTGGCGATGGCCCTGTCCTTTTACCAGACAACCATTACCTGTCGACACAATCTGTC
CTTTCGAAAGATCCCAACGAAAAGCGTGACCACATGGTCCTTCTTGAGTTTGTAACTGCTGCTGGGATTA
CACATGGCATGGATGAGCTCTACAAATAATACTAGAGCCAGGCATCAAATAAAACGAAAGGCTCAGTCGA
AAGACTGGGCCTTTCGTTTTATCTGTTGTTTGTCGGTGAACGCTCTCTACTAGAGTCACACTGGCTCACC
TTCGGGTGGGCCTTTCTGCGTTTATAGAAGACATCGCTTACTAGTAGCGGCCGCTGCAGTCCGGCAAAAA
AGGGCAAGGTGTCACCACCCTGCCCTTTTTCTTTAAAACCGAAAAGATTACTTCGCGTTATGCAGGCTTC
CTCGCTCACTGACTCGCTGCGCTCGGTCGTTCGGCTGCGGCGAGCGGTATCAGCTCACTCAAAGGCGGTA
ATGACAGTAAGACGGGTAAGCCTGTTGATGATACCGCTGCCTTACTGGGTGCATTAGCCAGTCTGAATGA
CCTGTCACGGGATAATCCGAAGTGGTCAGACTGGAAAATCAGAGGGCAGGAACTGCTGAACAGCAAAAAG
TCAGATAGCACCACATAGCAGACCCGCCATAAAACGCCCTGAGAAGCCCGTGACGGGCTTTTCTTGTATT
ATGGGTAGTTTCCTTGCATGAATCCATAAAAGGCGCCTGTAGTGCCATTTACCCCCATTCACTGCCAGAG
CCGTGAGCGCAGCGAACTGAATGTCACGAAAAAGACAGCGACTCAGGTGCCTGATGGTCGGAGACAAAAG
GAATATTCAGCGATTTGCCCGAGCTTGCGAGGGTGCTACTTAAGCCTTTAGGGTTTTAAGGTCTGTTTTG
TAGAGGAGCAAACAGCGTTTGCGACATCCTTTTGTAATACTGCGGAACTGACTAAAGTAGTGAGTTATAC
ACAGGGCTGGGATCTATTCTTTTTATCTTTTTTTATTCTTTCTTTATTCTATAAATTATAACCACTTGAA
TATAAACAAAAAAAACACACAAAGGTCTAGCGGAATTTACAGAGGGTCTAGCAGAATTTACAAGTTTTCC
AGCAAAGGTCTAGCAGAATTTACAGATACCCACAACTCAAAGGAAAAGGACTAGTAATTATCATTGACTA
GCCCATCTCAATTGGTATAGTGATTAAAATCACCTAGACCAATTGAGATGTATGTCTGAATTAGTTGTTT
TCAAAGCAAATGAACTAGCGATTAGTCGCTATGACTTAACGGAGCATGAAACCAAGCTAATTTTATGCTG
TGTGGCACTACTCAACCCCACGATTGAAAACCCTACAAGGAAAGAACGGACGGTATCGTTCACTTATAAC
CAATACGCTCAGATGATGAACATCAGTAGGGAAAATGCTTATGGTGTATTAGCTAAAGCAACCAGAGAGC
TGATGACGAGAACTGTGGAAATCAGGAATCCTTTGGTTAAAGGCTTTGGGATTTTCCAGTGGACAAACTA
TGCCAAGTTCTCAAGCGAAAAATTAGAATTAGTTTTTAGTGAAGAGATATTGCCTTATCTTTTCCAGTTA
AAAAAATTCATAAAATATAATCTGGAACATGTTAAGTCTTTTGAAAACAAATACTCTATGAGGATTTATG
AGTGGTTATTAAAAGAACTAACACAAAAGAAAACTCACAAGGCAAATATAGAGATTAGCCTTGATGAATT
TAAGTTCATGTTAATGCTTGAAAATAACTACCATGAGTTTAAAAGGCTTAACCAATGGGTTTTGAAACCA
ATAAGTAAAGATTTAAACACTTACAGCAATATGAAATTGGTGGTTGATAAGCGAGGCCGCCCGACTGATA
CGTTGATTTTCCAAGTTGAACTAGATAGACAAATGGATCTCGTAACCGAACTTGAGAACAACCAGATAAA
AATGAATGGTGACAAAATACCAACAACCATTACATCAGATTCCTACCTACATAACGGACTAAGAAAAACA
CTACACGATGCTTTAACTGCAAAAATTCAGCTCACCAGTTTTGAGGCAAAATTTTTGAGTGACATGCAAA
GTAAGTATGATCTCAATGGTTCGTTCTCATGGCTCACGCAAAAACAACGAACCACACTAGAGAACATACT
GGCTAAATACGGAAGGATCTGAGGTTCTTATGGCTCTTGTATCTATCAGTGAAGCATCAAGACTAACAAA
CAAAAGTAGAACAACTGTTCACCGTTACATATCAAAGGGAAAACTGTCCATATGCACAGATGAAAACGGT
GTAAAAAAGATAGATACATCAGAGCTTTTACGAGTTTTTGGTGCATTCAAAGCTGTTCACCATGAACAGA
TCGACAATGTAACAGATGAACAGCATGTAACACCTAATAGAACAGGTGAAACCAGTAAAACAAAGCAACT
AGAACATGAAATTGAACACCTGAGACAACTTGTTACAGCTCAACAGTCACACATAGACAGCCTGAAACAG
GCGATGCTGCTTATCGAATCAAAGCTGCCGACAACACGGGAGCCAGTGACGCCTCCCGTGGGGAAAAAAT
CATGGCAATTCTGGAAGAAATAGCGCTTTCAGCCGGCAAACCGGCTGAAGCCGGATCTGCGATTCTGATA
ACAAACTAGCAACACCAGAACAGCCCGTTTGCGGGCAGCAAAACCCGTACCGATTATCAAAAAGGATCTT
CACCTAGATCCTTTTAAATTAAAAATGAAGTTTTAAATCAATCTAAAGTATATATGAGTAAACTTGGTCT
GACAGTTACCAATGCTTAATCAGTGAGGCACCTATCTCAGCGATCTGTCTATTTCGTTCATCCATAGTTG
CCTGACTCCCCGTCGTGTAGATAACTACGATACGGGAGGGCTTACCATCTGGCCCCAGTGCTGCAATGAT
ACCGCGAGAACCACGCTCACCGGCTCCAGATTTATCAGCAATAAACCAGCCAGCCGGAAGGGCCGAGCGC
AGAAGTGGTCCTGCAACTTTATCCGCCTCCATCCAGTCTATTAATTGTTGCCGGGAAGCTAGAGTAAGTA
GTTCGCCAGTTAATAGTTTGCGCAACGTTGTTGCCATTGCTACAGGCATCGTGGTGTCACGCTCGTCGTT
TGGTATGGCTTCATTCAGCTCCGGTTCCCAACGATCAAGGCGAGTTACATGATCCCCCATGTTGTGCAAA
AAAGCGGTTAGCTCCTTCGGTCCTCCGATCGTTGTCAGAAGTAAGTTGGCCGCAGTGTTATCACTCATGG
TTATGGCAGCACTGCATAATTCTCTTACTGTCATGCCATCCGTAAGATGCTTTTCTGTGACTGGTGAGTA
CTCAACCAAGTCATTCTGAGAATAGTGTATGCGGCGACCGAGTTGCTCTTGCCCGGCGTCAATACGGGAT
AATACCGCGCCACATAGCAGAACTTTAAAAGTGCTCATCATTGGAAAACGTTCTTCGGGGCGAAAACTCT
CAAGGATCTTACCGCTGTTGAGATCCAGTTCGATATAACCCACTCGTGCACCCAACTGATCTTCAGCATC
TTTTACTTTCACCAGCGTTTCTGGGTGAGCAAAAACAGGAAGGCAAAATGCCGCAAAAAAGGGAATAAGG
GCGACACGGAAATGTTGAATACTCATACTCTTCCTTTTTCAATATTATTGAAGCATTTATCAGGGTTATT
GTCTCATGAGCGGATACATATTTGAATGTATTTAGAAAAATAAACAAATAGGGGTTCCGCGCACATTTCC
CCGAAAAGTGCCACCTGACGTCTAAGAAACCATTATTATCATGACATTAACCTATAAAAATAGGCGTATC
ACGAGGCAGAATTTCAGATAAAAAAAATCCTTAGCTTTCGCTAAGGATGATTTCTGGAATTCGCGGCCGC
TTCTAGAGGG
Features (pLannotate 1.2.2; 13 found; start..end, strand, type, name):
     25..43      +  promoter       J23119(SpeI) promoter (fragment): bacterial promoter (Registry of Standard Biological Parts BBa J23119) modified to end with an SpeI site
     61..110     +  misc_RNA       sTRSV HHRz: hammerhead ribozyme from the tobacco ringspot virus satellite RNA (Khvorova et al., 2003)
    153..866     +  CDS            Superfolder GFP: Superfolder GFP is a basic (constitutively fluorescent) green fluorescent protein published in 2005, derived from Aequorea victoria. It is reported to be a very rapidly-maturing weak dimer.
    886..957     +  terminator     rrnB T1 terminator: transcription terminator T1 from the E. coli rrnB gene
    973..1000    +  terminator     T7Te terminator: phage T7 early transcription terminator
   1019..1039    +  misc_feature   BioBrick suffix: universal suffix for all parts
   1040..1097    +  terminator     his operon terminator: This putative transcriptin terminator from the E. coli his operon has a 2-bp deletion introduced during synthesis. Its efficiency has not been determined.
   1672..1894    +  rep_origin     pSC101 ori: low-copy replication origin that requires the Rep101 protein
   1942..2892    +  CDS            Rep101: RepA protein needed for replication with the pSC101 origin; rep101
   3506..4366    -  CDS            AmpR: β-lactamase; bla; confers resistance to ampicillin, carbenicillin, and related antibiotics
   4367..4471    -  promoter       AmpR promoter: bla
   4561..4604    -  terminator     bacterial terminator: putative bacterial transcription terminator
   4607..4628    +  misc_feature   BioBrick prefix: BioBrick prefix for parts that do not start with "ATG"
