[The description below was written by a language model from this plasmid's Addgene catalogue record and pLannotate feature annotations shown in this document.]
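Description:
pTHSSe_46 is a 4.6 kb bacterial cloning and expression vector described in its record as a "pSC101 var4 BbsI cloning vector"; the parental backbone is otherwise listed as unknown. It replicates in E. coli through the pSC101 origin together with the Rep101 (RepA) initiator protein encoded immediately downstream. Wild-type pSC101 is a low-copy replicon, but the catalogue lists this plasmid as high copy. This suggests that "var4" denotes a copy-number variant of the replicon, although the record does not state what the change is. Selection is by ampicillin resistance, provided by β-lactamase expressed from its native bla promoter on the opposite strand.

The payload is a constitutive superfolder GFP reporter cassette. The catalogue names the promoter as PJ23105, a member of the Anderson family of synthetic constitutive promoters. The automated annotation instead reports a partial match to the closely related J23119, which most likely reflects the sequence similarity within that family. Between promoter and coding sequence lies the sTRSV hammerhead ribozyme. It self-cleaves the 5′ leader of the transcript, insulating translation of sfGFP from the upstream promoter context. Transcription is stopped by tandem rrnB T1 and T7Te terminators followed by a his operon terminator, and a further terminator lies upstream of the cassette. BioBrick prefix and suffix sequences flank the expression unit.

The BbsI sites are not annotated in the feature table, so their positions and which segment a Type IIS (Golden Gate style) insertion replaces are not stated. The associated publication concerns engineered promoters that hold gene expression constant across plasmid copy numbers. The vector therefore appears to be one of a set of backbones of differing copy number, with sfGFP fluorescence as the expression readout.
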