Addgene plasmid #109244: pTHSSe_46
Purpose: pSC101 var4 BbsI cloning vector
Depositing lab: Christopher Voigt. Depositing organization: Massachusetts Institute of Technology. Publication: Engineered promoters enable constant gene expression at any copy number in bacteria. Segall-Shapiro TH, Sontag ED, Voigt CA. Nat Biotechnol. 2018 Mar 19. pii: nbt.4111. doi: 10.1038/nbt.4111. PubMed 29553576.
Backbone
  Vector backbone: unknown
  Vector type: Bacterial Expression
Growth in bacteria
  Bacterial resistance: Ampicillin, 100 μg/mL
  Growth temperature: 37°C
  Growth strain: DH5alpha
  Copy number: High Copy
Gene/Insert
  Gene/Insert name: sfGFP
  Species: Synthetic
  Promoter: PJ23105
  Cloning method: Gibson Cloning
Terms and licenses: Academic/Nonprofit Terms; Industry Terms: Not Available to Industry
How to cite: pTHSSe_46 was a gift from Christopher Voigt (Addgene plasmid # 109244 ; http://n2t.net/addgene:109244 ; RRID:Addgene_109244)
